>Addgene plasmid #198394 | pLX304 3xFlag-eRF1 G183/184A_IRES-GFP | addgene full sequence | sequence record 390450 | Addgene NGS Result
TTGAGATCCTTTTTTTCTGCGCGTAATCTGCTGCTTGCAAACAAAAAAACCACCGCTACCAGCGGTGGTT
TGTTTGCCGGATCAAGAGCTACCAACTCTTTTTCCGAAGGTAACTGGCTTCAGCAGAGCGCAGATACCAA
ATACTGTTCTTCTAGTGTAGCCGTAGTTAGGCCACCACTTCAAGAACTCTGTAGCACCGCCTACATACCT
CGCTCTGCTAATCCTGTTACCAGTGGCTGCTGCCAGTGGCGATAAGTCGTGTCTTACCGGGTTGGACTCA
AGACGATAGTTACCGGATAAGGCGCAGCGGTCGGGCTGAACGGGGGGTTCGTGCACACAGCCCAGCTTGG
AGCGAACGACCTACACCGAACTGAGATACCTACAGCGTGAGCTATGAGAAAGCGCCACGCTTCCCGAAGG
GAGAAAGGCGGACAGGTATCCGGTAAGCGGCAGGGTCGGAACAGGAGAGCGCACGAGGGAGCTTCCAGGG
GGAAACGCCTGGTATCTTTATAGTCCTGTCGGGTTTCGCCACCTCTGACTTGAGCGTCGATTTTTGTGAT
GCTCGTCAGGGGGGCGGAGCCTATGGAAAAACGCCAGCAACGCGGCCTTTTTACGGTTCCTGGCCTTTTG
CTGGCCTTTTGCTCACATGTTCTTTCCTGCGTTATCCCCTGATTCTGTGGATAACCGTATTACCGCCTTT
GAGTGAGCTGATACCGCTCGCCGCAGCCGAACGACCGAGCGCAGCGAGTCAGTGAGCGAGGAAGCGGAAG
AGCGCCCAATACGCAAACCGCCTCTCCCCGCGCGTTGGCCGATTCATTAATGCAGCTGGCACGACAGGTT
TCCCGACTGGAAAGCGGGCAGTGAGCGCAACGCAATTAATGTGAGTTAGCTCACTCATTAGGCACCCCAG
GCTTTACACTTTATGCTTCCGGCTCGTATGTTGTGTGGAATTGTGAGCGGATAACAATTTCACACAGGAA
ACAGCTATGACCATGATTACGCCAAGCGCGCAATTAACCCTCACTAAAGGGAACAAAAGCTGGAGCTGCA
AGCTTAATGTAGTCTTATGCAATACTCTTGTAGTCTTGCAACATGGTAACGATGAGTTAGCAACATGCCT
TACAAGGAGAGAAAAAGCACCGTGCATGCCGATTGGTGGAAGTAAGGTGGTACGATCGTGCCTTATTAGG
AAGGCAACAGACGGGTCTGACATGGATTGGACGAACCACTGAATTGCCGCATTGCAGAGATATTGTATTT
AAGTGCCTAGCTCGATACATAAACGGGTCTCTCTGGTTAGACCAGATCTGAGCCTGGGAGCTCTCTGGCT
AACTAGGGAACCCACTGCTTAAGCCTCAATAAAGCTTGCCTTGAGTGCTTCAAGTAGTGTGTGCCCGTCT
GTTGTGTGACTCTGGTAACTAGAGATCCCTCAGACCCTTTTAGTCAGTGTGGAAAATCTCTAGCAGTGGC
GCCCGAACAGGGACTTGAAAGCGAAAGGGAAACCAGAGGAGCTCTCTCGACGCAGGACTCGGCTTGCTGA
AGCGCGCACGGCAAGAGGCGAGGGGCGGCGACTGGTGAGTACGCCAAAAATTTTGACTAGCGGAGGCTAG
AAGGAGAGAGATGGGTGCGAGAGCGTCAGTATTAAGCGGGGGAGAATTAGATCGCGATGGGAAAAAATTC
GGTTAAGGCCAGGGGGAAAGAAAAAATATAAATTAAAACATATAGTATGGGCAAGCAGGGAGCTAGAACG
ATTCGCAGTTAATCCTGGCCTGTTAGAAACATCAGAAGGCTGTAGACAAATACTGGGACAGCTACAACCA
TCCCTTCAGACAGGATCAGAAGAACTTAGATCATTATATAATACAGTAGCAACCCTCTATTGTGTGCATC
AAAGGATAGAGATAAAAGACACCAAGGAAGCTTTAGACAAGATAGAGGAAGAGCAAAACAAAAGTAAGAC
CACCGCACAGCAAGCGGCCGCTGATCTTCAGACCTGGAGGAGGAGATATGAGGGACAATTGGAGAAGTGA
ATTATATAAATATAAAGTAGTAAAAATTGAACCATTAGGAGTAGCACCCACCAAGGCAAAGAGAAGAGTG
GTGCAGAGAGAAAAAAGAGCAGTGGGAATAGGAGCTTTGTTCCTTGGGTTCTTGGGAGCAGCAGGAAGCA
CTATGGGCGCAGCGTCAATGACGCTGACGGTACAGGCCAGACAATTATTGTCTGGTATAGTGCAGCAGCA
GAACAATTTGCTGAGGGCTATTGAGGCGCAACAGCATCTGTTGCAACTCACAGTCTGGGGCATCAAGCAG
CTCCAGGCAAGAATCCTGGCTGTGGAAAGATACCTAAAGGATCAACAGCTCCTGGGGATTTGGGGTTGCT
CTGGAAAACTCATTTGCACCACTGCTGTGCCTTGGAATGCTAGTTGGAGTAATAAATCTCTGGAACAGAT
TTGGAATCACACGACCTGGATGGAGTGGGACAGAGAAATTAACAATTACACAAGCTTAATACACTCCTTA
ATTGAAGAATCGCAAAACCAGCAAGAAAAGAATGAACAAGAATTATTGGAATTAGATAAATGGGCAAGTT
TGTGGAATTGGTTTAACATAACAAATTGGCTGTGGTATATAAAATTATTCATAATGATAGTAGGAGGCTT
GGTAGGTTTAAGAATAGTTTTTGCTGTACTTTCTATAGTGAATAGAGTTAGGCAGGGATATTCACCATTA
TCGTTTCAGACCCACCTCCCAACCCCGAGGGGACCCTTGCGCCTTTTCCAAGGCAGCCCTGGGTTTGCGC
AGGGACGCGGCTGCTCTGGGCGTGGTTCCGGGAAACGCAGCGGCGCCGACCCTGGGTCTCGCACATTCTT
CACGTCCGTTCGCAGCGTCACCCGGATCTTCGCCGCTACCCTTGTGGGCCCCCCGGCGACGCTTCCTGCT
CCGCCCCTAAGTCGGGAAGGTTCCTTGCGGTTCGCGGCGTGCCGGACGTGACAAACGGAAGCCGCACGTC
TCACTAGTACCCTCGCAGACGGACAGCGCCAGGGAGCAATGGCAGCGCGCCGACCGCGATGGGCTGTGGC
CAATAGCGGCTGCTCAGCAGGGCGCGCCGAGAGCAGCGGCCGGGAAGGGGCGGTGCGGGAGGCGGGGTGT
GGGGCGGTAGTGTGGGCCCTGTTCCTGCCCGCGCGGTGTTCCGCATTCTGCAAGCCTCCGGAGCGCACGT
CGGCAGTCGGCTCCCTCGTTGACCGAATCACCGACCTCTCTCCCCAGGGGGTACCACCATGGCCAAGCCT
TTGTCTCAAGAAGAATCCACCCTCATTGAAAGAGCAACGGCTACAATCAACAGCATCCCCATCTCTGAAG
ACTACAGCGTCGCCAGCGCAGCTCTCTCTAGCGACGGCCGCATCTTCACTGGTGTCAATGTATATCATTT
TACTGGGGGACCTTGTGCAGAACTCGTGGTGCTGGGCACTGCTGCTGCTGCGGCAGCTGGCAACCTGACT
TGTATCGTCGCGATCGGAAATGAGAACAGGGGCATCTTGAGCCCCTGCGGACGGTGCCGACAGGTGCTTC
TCGATCTGCATCCTGGGATCAAAGCCATAGTGAAGGACAGTGATGGACAGCCGACGGCAGTTGGGATTCG
TGAATTGCTGCCCTCTGGTTATGTGTGGGAGGGCCTGCAGCTGCAGTAGTAAGAATTCTAGATCTTGAGA
CAAATGGCAGTATTCATCCACAATTTTAAAAGAAAAGGGGGGATTGGGGGGTACAGTGCAGGGGAAAGAA
TAGTAGACATAATAGCAACAGACATACAAACTAAAGAATTACAAAAACAAATTACAAAAATTCAAAATTT
TCGGGTTTATTACAGGGACAGCAGAGATCCACTTTGGCGCCGGCTCGAGGGGGCCCGGGGTTATTAATAG
TAATCAATTACGGGGTCATTAGTTCATAGCCCATATATGGAGTTCCGCGTTACATAACTTACGGTAAATG
GCCCGCCTGGCTGACCGCCCAACGACCCCCGCCCATTGACGTCAATAATGACGTATGTTCCCATAGTAAC
GCCAATAGGGACTTTCCATTGACGTCAATGGGTGGAGTATTTACGGTAAACTGCCCACTTGGCAGTACAT
CAAGTGTATCATATGCCAAGTACGCCCCCTATTGACGTCAATGACGGTAAATGGCCCGCCTGGCATTATG
TCCAGTACATGACCTTATGGGACTTTCCTACTTGGCAGTACATCTACGTATTAGTCATCGCTATTACCAT
GGTGATGCGGTTTTGGCAGTACATCAATGGGCGTGGATAGCGGTTTGACTCACGGGGATTTCCAAGTCTC
CACCCCATTGACGTCAATGGGAGTTTGTTTTGGCACCAAAATCAACGGGACTTTCCAAAATGTCGTAACA
ACTCCGCCCCATTGACGCAAATGGGCGGTAGGCGTGTACGGTGGGAGGTCTATATAAGCAGAGCTCTCTG
GCTAACTGTCGGGATCAACAAGTTTGTACAAAAAAGCAGGCTTCACCATGGACTACAAAGACCACGACGG
TGACTATAAGGACCACGACATCGACTACAAAGACGATGACGACAAGGCGGACGACCCCAGTGCTGCCGAC
AGGAACGTGGAGATCTGGAAGATCAAGAAGCTCATTAAGAGCTTGGAGGCGGCCCGCGGCAATGGCACCA
GCATGATATCATTGATCATTCCTCCCAAAGACCAGATTTCACGAGTGGCAAAAATGTTAGCGGATGAGTT
TGGAACTGCATCTAACATTAAGTCACGAGTAAACCGCCTTTCAGTCCTGGGAGCCATTACATCTGTACAA
CAAAGACTCAAACTTTATAACAAAGTACCTCCAAATGGTCTGGTTGTATACTGTGGAACAATTGTAACAG
AAGAAGGAAAGGAAAAGAAAGTCAACATTGACTTTGAACCTTTCAAACCAATTAATACGTCATTGTATTT
GTGTGACAACAAATTCCATACAGAGGCTCTTACAGCACTACTTTCAGATGATAGCAAGTTTGGATTCATT
GTAATAGATGGTAGTGGTGCACTTTTTGGCACACTCCAAGGAAACACAAGAGAAGTCCTGCACAAATTCA
CTGTGGATCTCCCAAAGAAACACGGTAGAGCCGCTCAGTCAGCCTTGCGTTTTGCCCGTTTAAGAATGGA
AAAGCGACATAACTATGTTCGGAAAGTAGCAGAGACTGCTGTGCAGCTGTTTATTTCTGGGGACAAAGTG
AATGTGGCTGGTCTAGTTTTAGCTGGATCCGCTGACTTTAAAACTGAACTAAGTCAATCTGATATGTTTG
ATCAGAGGTTACAATCAAAAGTTTTAAAATTAGTTGATATATCCTATGGTGGTGAAAATGGATTCAACCA
AGCTATTGAGTTATCTACTGAAGTCCTCTCCAACGTGAAATTCATTCAAGAGAAGAAATTAATAGGACGA
TACTTTGATGAAATCAGCCAGGACACGGGCAAGTACTGTTTTGGCGTTGAAGATACACTAAAGGCTTTGG
AAATGGGAGCTGTAGAAATTCTAATAGTCTATGAAAATCTGGATATAATGAGATATGTTCTTCATTGCCA
AGGCACAGAAGAGGAGAAAATTCTCTATCTAACTCCAGAGCAAGAAAAGGATAAATCTCATTTCACAGAC
AAAGAGACCGGACAGGAACATGAGCTTATCGAGAGCATGCCCCTGTTGGAATGGTTTGCTAACAACTATA
AAAAATTTGGAGCTACGTTGGAAATTGTCACAGATAAATCACAAGAAGGGTCTCAGTTTGTGAAAGGATT
TGGTGGAATTGGAGGTATCTTGCGGTACCGAGTAGATTTCCAGGGAATGGAATACCAAGGAGGAGACGAT
GAATTTTTTGACCTTGATGACTACTGAGACCCAGCTTTCTTGTACAAAGTGGGAATTCGCAGTCGACGGT
ACCGCGGGCCCGGGATCCGCCCCTCTCCCTCCCCCCCCCCTAACGTTACTGGCCGAAGCCGCTTGGAATA
AGGCCGGTGTGCGTTTGTCTATATTTTATTTTCCACCATATTGCCGTCTTTTGGCAATGTGAGGGCCCGG
AAACCTGGCCCTGTCTTCTTGACGAGCATTCCTAGGGGTCTTTCCCCTCTCGCCAAAGGAATGCAAGGTC
TGTTGAATGTCGTGAAGGAAGCAGTTCCTCTGGAAGCTTCTTGAAGACAAACAACGTCTGTAGCGACCCT
TTGCAGGCAGCGGAACCCCCCACCTGGCGACAGGTGCCTCTGCGGCCAAAAGCCACGTGTATAAGATACA
CCTGCAAAGGCGGCACAACCCCAGTGCCACGTTGTGAGTTGGATAGTTGTGGAAAGAGTCAAATGGCTCT
CCTCAAGCGTATTCAACAAGGGGCTGAAGGATGCCCAGAAGGTACCCCATTGTATGGGATCTGATCTGGG
GCCTCGGTACACATGCTTTACATGTGTTTAGTCGAGGTTAAAAAAACGTCTAGGCCCCCCGAACCACGGG
GACGTGGTTTTCCTTTGAAAAACACGATGATAATATGGCCACAACCATGGTGAGCAAGGGCGCCGAGCTG
TTCACCGGCATCGTGCCCATCCTGATCGAGCTGAATGGCGATGTGAATGGCCACAAGTTCAGCGTGAGCG
GCGAGGGCGAGGGCGATGCCACCTACGGCAAGCTGACCCTGAAGTTCATCTGCACCACCGGCAAGCTGCC
TGTGCCCTGGCCCACCCTGGTGACCACCCTGAGCTACGGCGTGCAGTGCTTCTCACGCTACCCCGATCAC
ATGAAGCAGCACGACTTCTTCAAGAGCGCCATGCCTGAGGGCTACATCCAGGAGCGCACCATCTTCTTCG
AGGATGACGGCAACTACAAGTCGCGCGCCGAGGTGAAGTTCGAGGGCGATACCCTGGTGAATCGCATCGA
GCTGACCGGCACCGATTTCAAGGAGGATGGCAACATCCTGGGCAATAAGATGGAGTACAACTACAACGCC
CACAATGTGTACATCATGACCGACAAGGCCAAGAATGGCATCAAGGTGAACTTCAAGATCCGCCACAACA
TCGAGGATGGCAGCGTGCAGCTGGCCGACCACTACCAGCAGAATACCCCCATCGGCGATGGCCCTGTGCT
GCTGCCCGATAACCACTACCTGTCCACCCAGAGCGCCCTGTCCAAGGACCCCAACGAGAAGCGCGATCAC
ATGATCTACTTCGGCTTCGTGACCGCCGCCGCCATCACCCACGGCATGGATGAGCTGTACAAGTGATTGG
TAAGCCTATCCCTAACCCTCTCCTCGGTCTCGATTCTACGTAGTAATGAGCTAGCGCTAACCGGTGGCGC
GTTAAGTCGACAATCAACCTCTGGATTACAAAATTTGTGAAAGATTGACTGGTATTCTTAACTATGTTGC
TCCTTTTACGCTATGTGGATACGCTGCTTTAATGCCTTTGTATCATGCTATTGCTTCCCGTATGGCTTTC
ATTTTCTCCTCCTTGTATAAATCCTGGTTGCTGTCTCTTTATGAGGAGTTGTGGCCCGTTGTCAGGCAAC
GTGGCGTGGTGTGCACTGTGTTTGCTGACGCAACCCCCACTGGTTGGGGCATTGCCACCACCTGTCAGCT
CCTTTCCGGGACTTTCGCTTTCCCCCTCCCTATTGCCACGGCGGAACTCATCGCCGCCTGCCTTGCCCGC
TGCTGGACAGGGGCTCGGCTGTTGGGCACTGACAATTCCGTGGTGTTGTCGGGGAAATCATCGTCCTTTC
CTTGGCTGCTCGCCTGTGTTGCCACCTGGATTCTGCGCGGGACGTCCTTCTGCTACGTCCCTTCGGCCCT
CAATCCAGCGGACCTTCCTTCCCGCGGCCTGCTGCCGGCTCTGCGGCCTCTTCCGCGTCTTCGCCTTCGC
CCTCAGACGAGTCGGATCTCCCTTTGGGCCGCCTCCCCGCGTCGACTTTAAGACCAATGACTTACAAGGC
AGCTGTAGATCTTAGCCACTTTTTAAAAGAAAAGGGGGGACTGGAAGGGCTAATTCACTCCCAACGAAGA
CAAGATCTGCTTTTTGCTTGTACTGGGTCTCTCTGGTTAGACCAGATCTGAGCCTGGGAGCTCTCTGGCT
AACTAGGGAACCCACTGCTTAAGCCTCAATAAAGCTTGCCTTGAGTGCTTCAAGTAGTGTGTGCCCGTCT
GTTGTGTGACTCTGGTAACTAGAGATCCCTCAGACCCTTTTAGTCAGTGTGGAAAATCTCTAGCAGTACG
TATAGTAGTTCATGTCATCTTATTATTCAGTATTTATAACTTGCAAAGAAATGAATATCAGAGAGTGAGA
GGAACTTGTTTATTGCAGCTTATAATGGTTACAAATAAAGCAATAGCATCACAAATTTCACAAATAAAGC
ATTTTTTTCACTGCATTCTAGTTGTGGTTTGTCCAAACTCATCAATGTATCTTATCATGTCTGGCTCTAG
CTATCCCGCCCCTAACTCCGCCCATCCCGCCCCTAACTCCGCCCAGTTCCGCCCATTCTCCGCCCCATGG
CTGACTAATTTTTTTTATTTATGCAGAGGCCGAGGCCGCCTCGGCCTCTGAGCTATTCCAGAAGTAGTGA
GGAGGCTTTTTTGGAGGCCTAGGGACGTACCCAATTCGCCCTATAGTGAGTCGTATTACGCGCGCTCACT
GGCCGTCGTTTTACAACGTCGTGACTGGGAAAACCCTGGCGTTACCCAACTTAATCGCCTTGCAGCACAT
CCCCCTTTCGCCAGCTGGCGTAATAGCGAAGAGGCCCGCACCGATCGCCCTTCCCAACAGTTGCGCAGCC
TGAATGGCGAATGGG
[124 nt withheld, positions 8836-8959]
C
[91 nt withheld, positions 8961-9051]
A
[49 nt withheld, positions 9053-9101]
CCTTTGACGTTGGAGTCCACGTTCTTT
[37 nt withheld, positions 9129-9165]
ACCCTATCTCGGTCTATTCTTTTGATTTATAAGGGATTTTGCCGATTTCGGCCTATTGGTTAAAAAATGA
GCTGATTTAACAAAAATTTAACGCGAATTTTAACAAAATATTAACGCTTACAATTTAGGTGGCACTTTTC
GGGGAAATGTGCGCGGAACCCCTATTTGTTTATTTTTCTAAATACATTCAAATATGTATCCGCTCATGAG
ACAATAACCCTGATAAATGCTTCAATAATATTGAAAAAGGAAGAGTATGAGTATTCAACATTTCCGTGTC
GCCCTTATTCCCTTTTTTGCGGCATTTTGCCTTCCTGTTTTTGCTCACCCAGAAACGCTGGTGAAAGTAA
AAGATGCTGAAGATCAGTTGGGTGCACGAGTGGGTTACATCGAACTGGATCTCAACAGCGGTAAGATCCT
TGAGAGTTTTCGCCCCGAAGAACGTTTTCCAATGATGAGCACTTTTAAAGTTCTGCTATGTGGCGCGGTA
TTATCCCGTATTGACGCCGGGCAAGAGCAACTCGGTCGCCGCATACACTATTCTCAGAATGACTTGGTTG
AGTACTCACCAGTCACAGAAAAGCATCTTACGGATGGCATGACAGTAAGAGAATTATGCAGTGCTGCCAT
AACCATGAGTGATAACACTGCGGCCAACTTACTTCTGACAACGATCGGAGGACCGAAGGAGCTAACCGCT
TTTTTGCACAACATGGGGGATCATGTAACTCGCCTTGATCGTTGGGAACCGGAGCTGAATGAAGCCATAC
CAAACGACGAGCGTGACACCACGATGCCTGTAGCAATGGCAACAACGTTGCGCAAACTATTAACTGGCGA
ACTACTTACTCTAGCTTCCCGGCAACAATTAATAGACTGGATGGAGGCGGATAAAGTTGCAGGACCACTT
CTGCGCTCGGCCCTTCCGGCTGGCTGGTTTATTGCTGATAAATCTGGAGCCGGTGAGCGTGGGTCTCGCG
GTATCATTGCAGCACTGGGGCCAGATGGTAAGCCCTCCCGTATCGTAGTTATCTACACGACGGGGAGTCA
GGCAACTATGGATGAACGAAATAGACAGATCGCTGAGATAGGTGCCTCACTGATTAAGCATTGGTAACTG
TCAGACCAAGTTTACTCATATATACTTTAGATTGATTTAAAACTTCATTTTTAATTTAAAAGGATCTAGG
TGAAGATCCTTTTTGATAATCTCATGACCAAAATCCCTTAACGTGAGTTTTCGTTCCACTGAGCGTCAGA
CCCCGTAGAAAAGATCAAAGGATCTTC
Features (pLannotate 1.2.2; 34 found; start..end, strand, type, name):
      1..589     +  rep_origin     ori: high-copy-number ColE1/pMB1/pBR322/pUC origin of replication
    772..864     +  CDS            lacI (fragment): lac repressor; lacI; The lac repressor binds to the lac operator to inhibit transcription in E. coli. This inhibition can be relieved by adding lactose or isopropyl-β-D-thiogalactopyranoside (IPTG).
    877..898     +  protein_bind   CAP binding site: CAP binding activates transcription in the presence of cAMP. E. coli catabolite activator protein
    913..943     +  promoter       lac promoter: promoter for the E. coli lac operon
    951..967     +  protein_bind   lac operator: The lac repressor binds to the lac operator to inhibit transcription in E. coli. This inhibition can be relieved by adding lactose or isopropyl-β-D-thiogalactopyranoside (IPTG). lac repressor encoded by lacI
   1012..1030    +  promoter       T3 promoter: promoter for bacteriophage T3 RNA polymerase
   1058..1284    +  promoter       RSV promoter: Rous sarcoma virus enhancer/promoter
   1285..1465    +  LTR            5' LTR (truncated): truncated 5' long terminal repeat (LTR) from HIV-1
   1512..1637    +  misc_feature   HIV-1 Ψ: packaging signal of human immunodeficiency virus type 1
   1621..1984    +  CDS            HIV-1 gag (fragment): gag protein from human immunodeficiency virus 1; gag
   2130..2363    +  misc_feature   RRE: The Rev response element (RRE) of HIV-1 allows for Rev-dependent mRNA export from the nucleus to the cytoplasm.
   2740..2766    +  CDS            Rev (fragment): human immunodeficiency virus 1 (HIV-1) Rev protein; rev; enhances nuclear export of unspliced and incompletely spliced viral mRNAs
   2767..3267    +  promoter       hPGK promoter: human phosphoglycerate kinase 1 promoter
   3279..3674    +  CDS            BSD: blasticidin S deaminase; Aspergillus terreus BSD; confers resistance to blasticidin
   3734..3851    +  misc_feature   cPPT/CTS: central polypurine tract and central termination sequence of HIV-1
   3910..4271    +  enhancer       CMV enhancer: human cytomegalovirus immediate early enhancer
   4272..4475    +  promoter       CMV promoter: human cytomegalovirus (CMV) immediate early promoter
   4498..4522    +  protein_bind   attB1: mutant version of attB; recombination site for the Gateway® BP reaction BP Clonase™
   4597..5904    +  CDS            ETF1: ERF1_HUMAN - Also known as ERF1, RF1, SUP45L1. Experimental evidence at protein level: Swiss-Prot protein existence level 1. Directs the termination of nascent peptide synthesis (translation) in response to the termination codons UAA, UAG and UGA (PubMed:7990965, PubMed:24486019). Component of the transient SURF complex which recruits UPF1 to stalled ribosomes in the context of nonsense-mediated decay (NMD) of mRNAs containing premature stop codons. Required for SHFL-mediated translation termination which inhibits programmed ribosomal frameshifting (-1PRF) of mRNA from viruses and cellular gen
   5912..5932    -  protein_bind   attB2: mutant version of attB; core recombination site for the Gateway® BP reaction BP Clonase™
   5939..5968    +  misc_feature   MCS (fragment): multiple cloning site
   5970..6556    +  misc_feature   IRES2: internal ribosome entry site (IRES) of the encephalomyocarditis virus (EMCV)
   6557..7276    +  CDS            AcGFP1: Aequorea coerulescens GFP mammalian codon-optimized
   7279..7320    +  CDS            V5 tag: epitope tag from simian virus 5
   7362..7950    +  misc_feature   WPRE: woodchuck hepatitis virus posttranscriptional regulatory element
   8001..8020    +  misc_feature   cPPT/CTS (fragment): central polypurine tract and central termination sequence of HIV-1
   8022..8255    +  LTR            3' LTR (ΔU3): self-inactivating 3' long terminal repeat (LTR) from HIV-1
   8333..8454    +  polyA_signal   SV40 poly(A) signal: SV40 polyadenylation signal
   8494..8629    +  rep_origin     SV40 ori: SV40 origin of replication
   8650..8668    -  promoter       T7 promoter: promoter for bacteriophage T7 RNA polymerase
   8676..8831    +  CDS            lacZα (fragment): LacZα fragment of β-galactosidase; lacZ fragment
   8836..9264    +  rep_origin     f1 ori (sequence partly withheld): f1 bacteriophage origin of replication; arrow indicates direction of (+) strand synthesis
   9317..9421    +  promoter       AmpR promoter: bla
   9422..10282   +  CDS            AmpR: β-lactamase; bla; confers resistance to ampicillin, carbenicillin, and related antibiotics
