[The description below was written by a language model from this plasmid's Addgene catalogue record and pLannotate feature annotations shown in this document.]
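Description:
pLX304 3xFlag-eRF1 G183/184A_IRES-GFP is a third-generation-style, self-inactivating HIV-1 lentiviral vector built on the pLX304 backbone for expressing a mutant form of human eukaryotic release factor 1 (eRF1, gene ETF1) in mammalian cells. In bacteria it is maintained through a high-copy ColE1/pUC origin and selected with ampicillin (AmpR); an f1 origin and remnants of lac/lacZα cloning elements are also present. The viral genome is transcribed from an RSV promoter fused to a truncated 5' LTR and carries the Ψ packaging signal, RRE for Rev-dependent nuclear export, a cPPT/CTS, WPRE to enhance transcript expression, and a ΔU3 3' LTR, followed by an SV40 poly(A) signal and SV40 origin.

Two expression units sit within the proviral region. A human PGK promoter drives the blasticidin S deaminase gene, allowing blasticidin selection of transduced cells. Downstream, the CMV enhancer/promoter drives the eRF1 coding sequence, which the record describes as carrying an N-terminal 3xFlag tag (not separately annotated in the feature table) and is flanked by attB1 and attB2 Gateway sites inherited from pLX304. The insert carries the G183/184A substitutions that convert the conserved GGQ motif to AAQ; this motif is needed for catalysing peptidyl-tRNA hydrolysis, so the mutant is generally used as a termination-defective release factor. An EMCV IRES following eRF1 permits cap-independent translation of AcGFP1 from the same transcript, so green fluorescence marks cells expressing the transgene. A V5 tag sequence from the backbone is annotated just after AcGFP1; the record does not state whether it is translated as a fusion. The stated purpose is expression of the eRF1 AAQ mutant, and the associated work concerns degradation of translation factors on stalled ribosomes.
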