Addgene plasmid #198394: pLX304 3xFlag-eRF1 G183/184A_IRES-GFP
Purpose: eRF1 (AAQ mutant) expression
Depositing lab: Jack Taunton. Depositing organization: University of California, San Francisco (UCSF). Publication: An E3 ligase network engages GCN1 to promote the degradation of translation factors on stalled ribosomes. Oltion K, Carelli JD, Yang T, See SK, Wang HY, Kampmann M, Taunton J. Cell. 2023 Jan 19;186(2):346-362.e17. doi: 10.1016/j.cell.2022.12.025. Epub 2023 Jan 12. PubMed 36638793.
Backbone
  Vector backbone: pLX304
  Vector type: Mammalian Expression, Lentiviral
  Selectable markers: Blasticidin, GFP
Growth in bacteria
  Bacterial resistance: Ampicillin, 100 μg/mL
  Growth temperature: 37°C
  Growth strain: NEB Stable
  Copy number: High Copy
Gene/Insert
  Gene/Insert name: eRF1 (alt name: ETF1)
  Species: H. sapiens (human)
  Mutation: mutated GGQ motif (G183/184A)
  Entrez Gene: ETF1 (a.k.a. D5S1995, ERF, ERF1, RF1, SUP45L1, TB3-1)
  Promoter: CMV
  Tag / fusion protein: 3xFlag (N terminal on insert)
  Cloning method: Gibson Cloning
Terms and licenses: Academic/Nonprofit Terms; Industry Terms: Not Available to Industry
How to cite: pLX304 3xFlag-eRF1 G183/184A_IRES-GFP was a gift from Jack Taunton (Addgene plasmid # 198394 ; http://n2t.net/addgene:198394 ; RRID:Addgene_198394)
